>Addgene plasmid #216753 | pET41-FeoB | addgene full sequence | sequence record 447881 | Addgene NGS Result
TGGCGAATGGG
[124 nt withheld, positions 12-135]
C
[91 nt withheld, positions 137-227]
A
[49 nt withheld, positions 229-277]
CCTTTGACGTTGGAGTCCACGTTCTTT
[37 nt withheld, positions 305-341]
ACCCTATCTCGGTCTATTCTTTTGATTTATAAGGGATTTTGCCGATTTCGGCCTATTGGTTAAAAAATGA
GCTGATTTAACAAAAATTTAACGCGAATTTTAACAAAATATTAACGCTTACAATTTAGGTGGCACTTTTC
GGGGAAATGTGCGCGGAACCCCTATTTGTTTATTTTTCTAAATACATTCAAATATGTATCCGCTCATGAA
TTAATTCTTAGAAAAACTCATCGAGCATCAAATGAAACTGCAATTTATTCATATCAGGATTATCAATACC
ATATTTTTGAAAAAGCCGTTTCTGTAATGAAGGAGAAAACTCACCGAGGCAGTTCCATAGGATGGCAAGA
TCCTGGTATCGGTCTGCGATTCCGACTCGTCCAACATCAATACAACCTATTAATTTCCCCTCGTCAAAAA
TAAGGTTATCAAGTGAGAAATCACCATGAGTGACGACTGAATCCGGTGAGAATGGCAAAAGTTTATGCAT
TTCTTTCCAGACTTGTTCAACAGGCCAGCCATTACGCTCGTCATCAAAATCACTCGCATCAACCAAACCG
TTATTCATTCGTGATTGCGCCTGAGCGAGACGAAATACGCGATCGCTGTTAAAAGGACAATTACAAACAG
GAATCGAATGCAACCGGCGCAGGAACACTGCCAGCGCATCAACAATATTTTCACCTGAATCAGGATATTC
TTCTAATACCTGGAATGCTGTTTTCCCGGGGATCGCAGTGGTGAGTAACCATGCATCATCAGGAGTACGG
ATAAAATGCTTGATGGTCGGAAGAGGCATAAATTCCGTCAGCCAGTTTAGTCTGACCATCTCATCTGTAA
CATCATTGGCAACGCTACCTTTGCCATGTTTCAGAAACAACTCTGGCGCATCGGGCTTCCCATACAATCG
ATAGATTGTCGCACCTGATTGCCCGACATTATCGCGAGCCCATTTATACCCATATAAATCAGCATCCATG
TTGGAATTTAATCGCGGCCTAGAGCAAGACGTTTCCCGTTGAATATGGCTCATAACACCCCTTGTATTAC
TGTTTATGTAAGCAGACAGTTTTATTGTTCATGACCAAAATCCCTTAACGTGAGTTTTCGTTCCACTGAG
CGTCAGACCCCGTAGAAAAGATCAAAGGATCTTCTTGAGATCCTTTTTTTCTGCGCGTAATCTGCTGCTT
GCAAACAAAAAAACCACCGCTACCAGCGGTGGTTTGTTTGCCGGATCAAGAGCTACCAACTCTTTTTCCG
AAGGTAACTGGCTTCAGCAGAGCGCAGATACCAAATACTGTCCTTCTAGTGTAGCCGTAGTTAGGCCACC
ACTTCAAGAACTCTGTAGCACCGCCTACATACCTCGCTCTGCTAATCCTGTTACCAGTGGCTGCTGCCAG
TGGCGATAAGTCGTGTCTTACCGGGTTGGACTCAAGACGATAGTTACCGGATAAGGCGCAGCGGTCGGGC
TGAACGGGGGGTTCGTGCACACAGCCCAGCTTGGAGCGAACGACCTACACCGAACTGAGATACCTACAGC
GTGAGCTATGAGAAAGCGCCACGCTTCCCGAAGGGAGAAAGGCGGACAGGTATCCGGTAAGCGGCAGGGT
CGGAACAGGAGAGCGCACGAGGGAGCTTCCAGGGGGAAACGCCTGGTATCTTTATAGTCCTGTCGGGTTT
CGCCACCTCTGACTTGAGCGTCGATTTTTGTGATGCTCGTCAGGGGGGCGGAGCCTATGGAAAAACGCCA
GCAACGCGGCCTTTTTACGGTTCCTGGCCTTTTGCTGGCCTTTTGCTCACATGTTCTTTCCTGCGTTATC
CCCTGATTCTGTGGATAACCGTATTACCGCCTTTGAGTGAGCTGATACCGCTCGCCGCAGCCGAACGACC
GAGCGCAGCGAGTCAGTGAGCGAGGAAGCGGAAGAGCGCCTGATGCGGTATTTTCTCCTTACGCATCTGT
GCGGTATTTCACACCGCAATGGTGCACTCTCAGTACAATCTGCTCTGATGCCGCATAGTTAAGCCAGTAT
ACACTCCGCTATCGCTACGTGACTGGGTCATGGCTGCGCCCCGACACCCGCCAACACCCGCTGACGCGCC
CTGACGGGCTTGTCTGCTCCCGGCATCCGCTTACAGACAAGCTGTGACCGTCTCCGGGAGCTGCATGTGT
CAGAGGTTTTCACCGTCATCACCGAAACGCGCGAGGCAGCTGCGGTAAAGCTCATCAGCGTGGTCGTGAA
GCGATTCACAGATGTCTGCCTGTTCATCCGCGTCCAGCTCGTTGAGTTTCTCCAGAAGCGTTAATGTCTG
GCTTCTGATAAAGCGGGCCATGTTAAGGGCGGTTTTTTCCTGTTTGGTCACTGATGCCTCCGTGTAAGGG
GGATTTCTGTTCATGGGGGTAATGATACCGATGAAACGAGAGAGGATGCTCACGATACGGGTTACTGATG
ATGAACATGCCCGGTTACTGGAACGTTGTGAGGGTAAACAACTGGCGGTATGGATGCGGCGGGACCAGAG
AAAAATCACTCAGGGTCAATGCCAGCGCTTCGTTAATACAGATGTAGGTGTTCCACAGGGTAGCCAGCAG
CATCCTGCGATGCAGATCCGGAACATAATGGTGCAGGGCGCTGACTTCCGCGTTTCCAGACTTTACGAAA
CACGGAAACCGAAGACCATTCATGTTGTTGCTCAGGTCGCAGACGTTTTGCAGCAGCAGTCGCTTCACGT
TCGCTCGCGTATCGGTGATTCATTCTGCTAACCAGTAAGGCAACCCCGCCAGCCTAGCCGGGTCCTCAAC
GACAGGAGCACGATCATGCTAGTCATGCCCCGCGCCCACCGGAAGGAGCTGACTGGGTTGAAGGCTCTCA
AGGGCATCGGTCGAGATCCCGGTGCCTAATGAGTGAGCTAACTTACATTAATTGCGTTGCGCTCACTGCC
CGCTTTCCAGTCGGGAAACCTGTCGTGCCAGCTGCATTAATGAATCGGCCAACGCGCGGGGAGAGGCGGT
TTGCGTATTGGGCGCCAGGGTGGTTTTTCTTTTCACCAGTGAGACGGGCAACAGCTGATTGCCCTTCACC
GCCTGGCCCTGAGAGAGTTGCAGCAAGCGGTCCACGCTGGTTTGCCCCAGCAGGCGAAAATCCTGTTTGA
TGGTGGTTAACGGCGGGATATAACATGAGCTGTCTTCGGTATCGTCGTATCCCACTACCGAGATGTCCGC
ACCAACGCGCAGCCCGGACTCGGTAATGGCGCGCATTGCGCCCAGCGCCATCTGATCGTTGGCAACCAGC
ATCGCAGTGGGAACGATGCCCTCATTCAGCATTTGCATGGTTTGTTGAAAACCGGACATGGCACTCCAGT
CGCCTTCCCGTTCCGCTATCGGCTGAATTTGATTGCGAGTGAGATATTTATGCCAGCCAGCCAGACGCAG
ACGCGCCGAGACAGAACTTAATGGGCCCGCTAACAGCGCGATTTGCTGGTGACCCAATGCGACCAGATGC
TCCACGCCCAGTCGCGTACCGTCTTCATGGGAGAAAATAATACTGTTGATGGGTGTCTGGTCAGAGACAT
CAAGAAATAACGCCGGAACATTAGTGCAGGCAGCTTCCACAGCAATGGCATCCTGGTCATCCAGCGGATA
GTTAATGATCAGCCCACTGACGCGTTGCGCGAGAAGATTGTGCACCGCCGCTTTACAGGCTTCGACGCCG
CTTCGTTCTACCATCGACACCACCACGCTGGCACCCAGTTGATCGGCGCGAGATTTAATCGCCGCGACAA
TTTGCGACGGCGCGTGCAGGGCCAGACTGGAGGTGGCAACGCCAATCAGCAACGACTGTTTGCCCGCCAG
TTGTTGTGCCACGCGGTTGGGAATGTAATTCAGCTCCGCCATCGCCGCTTCCACTTTTTCCCGCGTTTTC
GCAGAAACGTGGCTGGCCTGGTTCACCACGCGGGAAACGGTCTGATAAGAGACACCGGCATACTCTGCGA
CATCGTATAACGTTACTGGTTTCACATTCACCACCCTGAATTGACTCTCTTCCGGGCGCTATCATGCCAT
ACCGCGAAAGGTTTTGCGCCATTCGATGGTGTCCGGGATCTCGACGCTCTCCCTTATGCGACTCCTGCAT
TAGGAAGCAGCCCAGTAGTAGGTTGAGGCCGTTGAGCACCGCCGCCGCAAGGAATGGTGCATGCAAGGAG
ATGGCGCCCAACAGTCCCCCGGCCACGGGGCCTGCCACCATACCCACGCCGAAACAAGCGCTCATGAGCC
CGAAGTGGCGAGCCCGATCTTCCCCATCGGTGATGTCGGCGATATAGGCGCCAGCAACCGCACCTGTGGC
GCCGGTGATGCCGGCCACGATGCGTCCGGCGTAGAGGATCGAGATCGATCTCGATCCCGCGAAATTAATA
CGACTCACTATAGGGGAATTGTGAGCGGATAACAATTCCCCTCTAGAAATAATTTTGTTTAACTTTAAGA
AGGAGATATACATATGACCGCATTGACCCTCGGCCTGATCGGCAATCCCAACTCCGGCAAGACCACCCTG
TTCAACCAGCTCACCGGCTCGCGCCAGCGGGTCGGCAACTGGGCCGGCGTCACCGTGGAGCGCAAGGAGG
GTGCGTTCCATACCGTCCGTCACGCGGTGCGCCTGGTCGACCTGCCCGGCACCTATTCGTTGACCAGCGT
TTCCGCCCAGGCCTCGCTGGACGAGCAGATCGCCTGCCGCTACATCGCCAGCGGCGAAGTGGACGTGCTG
GTCAACGTGGTGGATGCGGCGAACCTGGAGCGCAACCTGTACCTCACGGTGCAACTGCGGGAGATGGGCA
TCCCCTGCATCGTCGCGCTGAACATGCTCGACATCGCCCGTAGCCAGCGCATCCGCATCGATATCGACGG
TCTGGCGCGGCGTCTCGGCTGCCCGGTGGTGCCGCTGGTATCCACCCGCGCCGATGGCATCGACGAACTG
AAGGCGGCCATCGACTCCCTACAGCTCCCGCAGGCGGCGCTGGCGGTGGATTACCCACCGGCCATCCAGG
CGCAGGTCGGCTACCTTCTGGAAACGCGCGCTCCGGCGGCCTCGGCCATCGAGCCGCGCTGGCTGGCGTT
GCAGGCGCTGGAAGGCGACATCTTCAACGGCCCGGCGCTGGGCTTGCCGCCCGCCACCCTGGAACAGGCG
CGCCGGGGCTGCGGCGAGGAGCCCGAGCTGGCGATCGTCGATGCGCGCTACCGGCTGATCGGCGAGATCT
GTGCGGCGGTCTGCGACCACCAGCAGGCTCAGCCGCACCGGCTGACCCAATGGCTCGACCGGGTCGTCCT
GAATCGCTGGCTGGGTCTGCCGATCTTCCTGCTGGTGATGTACCTGATGTTCTTCTTCGCCATCAACATC
GGCGGGGCGCTACAGCCGATCTTCGACAAGGGCTCGTCGGCGATCTTCATCGACGGCATCCAGTGGCTGG
GTATCCGCTTCGGCCTGCCCGATTGGCTCACGGTGTTCCTCGCCCAGGGCATCGGTGGCGGGGTCAACAC
GGTGTTGCCGCTGGTGCCGCAGATCGGCTTGATGTACCTGTTCCTCTCGCTGCTCGAGGATTCCGGCTAC
ATGGCACGCGCGGCCTTCGTCATGGACCGCCTGATGCAGGCGCTGGGCCTGCCGGGCAAGTCGTTCGTGC
CGCTGATCGTCGGTTTCGGCTGCAACGTACCGTCGATCATGGGCGCGCGGACCCTGGACGCGCAGCGCGA
GCGGCTGATTACCATCATGATGGCGCCGTTCATGTCCTGCGGCGCGCGCCTGGCGATCTTCGCCGTATTC
GCCGGGGCCTTCTTCGGCCAGGGCGGCGCGCTGGTGATCTTCTCCCTGTACCTGCTCGGCATCGTCGTGG
CGATCCTCACCGGGCTGTTGCTCAAGCACACCTTGATGCGCGGCGAGGCCTCGCCGTTCGTCATGGAACT
GCCGCTGTACCATGTGCCACACCTTAAGAGCCTGCTGCTGCAGACCTGGTCGCGCCTGCGCGGCTTCGTG
GTGCGGGCCGGCAAGGTGATCATCCTGGTCAGCCTGGTGATCGGCGGCCTGAACAGCATCACCCTCGACG
GCAAGCCGGTGCAGGGCGACATCGGCCATTCCGCGCTGGCCAGCGTCAGCCAGCGTCTCACTCCGCTGCT
GGCGCCGCTCGGGGTGCAGCCGGACAACTGGCAGGCCACCGTCGGCCTGGTCACCGGGGCGATGGCCAAG
GAAGTGGTGGTCGGCACCCTGAACACCCTCTACACCGCCGAGCAGATCCAGGGCGAGGCCTTCGACTACG
AAGGCTACGACCTGCCCGGGCAACTGCGCGAGGCCCTGGTCGAGACCTGGGACGGCCTGGTCGATACCTT
CAGCCTCAGCGTGCTGGCCAACCCGGTGGAGGCGAGCATGGCCGACGGCGACATGGAGACCGGCTCGATG
GGCACCATGGCGAGCAAGTTCGGCAGCCCCATCGCGGCCTACAGCTATCTGGTCTTCGTCCTGCTCTACG
TGCCCTGCGTGACCGCCATGGGCGCGATCGCCCGGGAAAGCAGCAAGGGCTGGATGGCTTTCTCGGTGCT
CTGGGGGCTGAACGTCGCCTACTCGCTGGCGACCCTCTGCTACCAGGTCGCCACCTTCGCCGCGCACCCC
GAGCGTAGCGTCCTGACCATCGCCGTGGTGCTGCTCTTCAACCTGATCCTGATGACCTGCCTGCGTCTGT
TCGGCCGTGAGCAGGTACTGCAACTGCCAGGCCGAATGGCCGATGCCCCGAGCGGGCAGGGAGGATGTCA
CCTGGTGCCACGCGGTAGTGGGAAGCTTGCGGCCGCACTCGAGCACCACCACCACCACCACCACCACTAA
TTGATTAATACCTAGGCTGCTAAACAAAGCCCGAAAGGAAGCTGAGTTGGCTGCTGCCACCGCTGAGCAA
TAACTAGCATAACCCCTTGGGGCCTCTAAACGGGTCTTGAGGGGTTTTTTGCTGAAAGGAGGAACTATAT
CCGGAT
Features (pLannotate 1.2.2; 19 found; start..end, strand, type, name):
     12..440     +  rep_origin     f1 ori (sequence partly withheld): f1 bacteriophage origin of replication; arrow indicates direction of (+) strand synthesis
    493..550     +  promoter       AmpR promoter (fragment): bla
    559..1374    -  CDS            KanR: aminoglycoside phosphotransferase; aph(3')-Ia; confers resistance to kanamycin in bacteria or G418 (Geneticin®) in eukaryotes
   1496..2084    +  rep_origin     ori: high-copy-number ColE1/pMB1/pBR322/pUC origin of replication
   2270..2409    -  misc_feature   bom: basis of mobility region from pBR322
   2511..2702    -  CDS            rop: Rop protein, which maintains plasmids at low copy number; rop
   2719..3099    +  CDS            YPB1_ECOLX: Protein predicted: Swiss-Prot protein existence level 4. From Escherichia coli.
   3161..3225    -  CDS            TcR (fragment): tetracycline efflux protein; tet; confers resistance to tetracycline
   3240..3261    -  protein_bind   CAP binding site: CAP binding activates transcription in the presence of cAMP. E. coli catabolite activator protein
   3274..4356    -  CDS            lacI: lac repressor; lacI; The lac repressor binds to the lac operator to inhibit transcription in E. coli. This inhibition can be relieved by adding lactose or isopropyl-β-D-thiogalactopyranoside (IPTG).
   4357..4434    -  promoter       lacI promoter: lacI
   4442..4721    -  CDS            TcR (fragment): tetracycline efflux protein; tet; confers resistance to tetracycline
   4747..4765    +  promoter       T7 promoter: promoter for bacteriophage T7 RNA polymerase
   4766..4790    +  protein_bind   lac operator: The lac repressor binds to the lac operator to inhibit transcription in E. coli. This inhibition can be relieved by adding lactose or isopropyl-β-D-thiogalactopyranoside (IPTG). lac repressor encoded by lacI
   4805..4827    +  RBS            RBS: efficient ribosome binding site from bacteriophage T7 gene 10 (Olins and Rangwala, 1989)
   4835..7057    +  CDS            feoB: FEOB_ECOLI - Experimental evidence at protein level: Swiss-Prot protein existence level 1. Transporter of a GTP-driven Fe(2+) uptake system, probably couples GTP-binding to channel opening and Fe(2+) uptake (PubMed:12446835, PubMed:19629046). A guanine nucleotide-binding protein (G proteins) in which the guanine nucleotide binding site alternates between an active, GTP-bound state and an inactive, GDP- bound state. This protein has fast intrinsic GDP release, mediated by the G5 loop (about residues 149-158). Presumably GTP hydrolysis leads to conformational changes and channel closing (PubMed:
   7175..7198    +  CDS            9xHis (fragment): 9xHis affinity tag
   7224..7267    +  CDS            SET1 (fragment): solubility-enhancement tag derived from T7 phage gene 10B
   7275..7322    +  terminator     T7 terminator: transcription terminator for bacteriophage T7 RNA polymerase
