[The description below was written by a language model from this plasmid's Addgene catalogue record and pLannotate feature annotations shown in this document.]
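Description:
pET41-FeoB is a bacterial expression plasmid built on the pET41-a(+) backbone for IPTG-inducible overexpression of FeoB from Pseudomonas aeruginosa (locus PA4358), the membrane component of the ferrous iron uptake system. The wild-type feoB coding sequence sits directly downstream of a T7 promoter, a lac operator and the strong ribosome binding site from T7 gene 10, and the transcription unit ends at a T7 terminator. The automated annotation labels the open reading frame by homology to the E. coli FeoB protein, a GTP-binding Fe(2+) transporter, whereas the catalogue entry gives the source as P. aeruginosa. A polyhistidine tag lies downstream of the insert; the record describes it as a C-terminal 8x His tag, consistent with the 24-nucleotide His-coding feature detected, and it allows affinity purification on immobilised metal resin. No GST or other N-terminal fusion partner appears in the feature table, which suggests that feoB begins just after the RBS. The cloning sites used are not recorded.

The plasmid carries lacI under its own promoter, so the lac repressor keeps the T7lac promoter silent until IPTG is added. Expression requires a host that supplies T7 RNA polymerase, while DH5alpha is listed for propagation. Selection is by kanamycin through an aminoglycoside phosphotransferase gene. Replication relies on a pBR322-type origin accompanied by rop and the bom region, matching the low copy number stated, and an f1 origin is also present. Short tetracycline-resistance fragments and an AmpR promoter fragment are backbone remnants. The stated purpose is production of FeoB for biological characterisation.
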