Addgene plasmid #216753: pET41-FeoB
Purpose: Overexpression of FeoB for biological characterisation
Depositing lab: Rietie Venter. Depositing organization: University of South Australia.
Backbone
  Vector backbone: pET41-a(+)
  Vector type: Bacterial Expression
Growth in bacteria
  Bacterial resistance: Kanamycin, 50 μg/mL
  Growth temperature: Room Temperature
  Growth strain: DH5alpha
  Copy number: Low Copy
Gene/Insert
  Gene/Insert name: feoB
  Species: P. aeruginosa (Bacteria)
  Mutation: Wild type
  Entrez Gene: PA4358 (a.k.a. PA4358)
  Tag / fusion protein: 8x His (C terminal on insert)
  Cloning method: Restriction Enzyme; 5′ cloning site unknown (unknown if destroyed); 3′ cloning site unknown (unknown if destroyed)
  Sequencing primers: 5′ unknown
Resource information
  A portion of this plasmid was derived from a plasmid made by: Dr. Henrietta Venter: Sansom Institute for Health Research, University of South Australia, Adelaide, Australia
Terms and licenses: Academic/Nonprofit Terms; Industry Terms: Not Available to Industry
Depositor comments: IPTG inducible
How to cite: pET41-FeoB was a gift from Rietie Venter (Addgene plasmid # 216753 ; http://n2t.net/addgene:216753 ; RRID:Addgene_216753)
